Addgene plasmid #217584: DVK_p15A_EF
Purpose: (Empty Backbone) Destination vector with kanamycin resistance and p15A origin of replication. Carries E-F CIDAR MoClo overhangs for level 1 construct cloning.
Depositing lab: Wei Huang. Depositing organization: University of Oxford. Publication: Construction and Characterization of MoClo-Compatible Vectors for Modular Protein Expression in E. coli. Nielsen JR, Lewis MJ, Huang WE. ACS Synth Biol. 2025 Jan 12. doi: 10.1021/acssynbio.4c00564. PubMed 39801078.
Backbone
  Vector backbone: DVK
  Vector type: Synthetic Biology
Growth in bacteria
  Bacterial resistance: Kanamycin, 50 μg/mL
  Growth temperature: 37°C
  Growth strain: DH5alpha
  Copy number: Low Copy
Gene/Insert
  Gene/Insert name: None
  Mutation: None
Terms and licenses: Academic/Nonprofit Terms; Industry Terms: Not Available to Industry
How to cite: DVK_p15A_EF was a gift from Wei Huang (Addgene plasmid # 217584 ; http://n2t.net/addgene:217584 ; RRID:Addgene_217584)
