[The description below was written by a language model from this plasmid's Addgene catalogue record and pLannotate feature annotations shown in this document.]
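Description:
DVK_p15A_EF is an empty destination vector for modular Golden Gate-style assembly in E. coli, built on the DVK (kanamycin-resistant destination vector) backbone of the CIDAR MoClo system. It carries the E and F fusion-site overhangs and is meant to receive level 1 constructs, that is, assembled transcription units that occupy the E-F position in a multi-unit design. The sequenced plasmid is about 2.7 kb. It is selected with kanamycin through an aph(3')-Ia aminoglycoside phosphotransferase gene and replicates from a p15A origin, which the record lists as low copy. p15A is compatible with ColE1-type origins, so the vector can coexist with a second plasmid in the same cell. A short match to the RSF origin next to p15A is only a fragment and probably reflects sequence similarity rather than a second functional replicon.

No insert is present. The cloning site is instead occupied by a lacZα dropout cassette: a lac promoter with its CAP binding site and lac operator drives a lacZα fragment containing the pUC-type multiple cloning site, and small lacI and bom fragments are carried along from the source sequence. In MoClo vectors of this type, a successful assembly replaces the cassette, which allows blue/white screening for recombinants. The record does not annotate the type IIS restriction sites or the overhangs themselves. A BioBrick prefix lies upstream of the cassette. Terminators flank the region, with a putative bacterial terminator on one side and rrnB T1 and T7Te on the other, and a lambda t0 terminator lies beyond the origin. These insulate cloned units from backbone transcription. The vector belongs to a set of MoClo-compatible backbones intended for modular protein expression in E. coli.
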