Features (pLannotate 1.2.2; 15 found; start..end, strand, type, name):
      6..821     -  CDS            KanR: aminoglycoside phosphotransferase; aph(3')-Ia; confers resistance to kanamycin in bacteria or G418 (Geneticin®) in eukaryotes
   1048..1091    -  terminator     bacterial terminator: putative bacterial transcription terminator
   1094..1115    +  misc_feature   BioBrick prefix: BioBrick prefix for parts that do not start with "ATG"
   1142..1200    +  misc_feature   bom (fragment): basis of mobility region from pBR322
   1206..1363    -  CDS            lacZα (fragment): LacZα fragment of β-galactosidase; lacZ fragment
   1360..1416    +  misc_feature   MCS: pUC18/19 multiple cloning site
   1453..1469    -  protein_bind   lac operator: The lac repressor binds to the lac operator to inhibit transcription in E. coli. This inhibition can be relieved by adding lactose or isopropyl-β-D-thiogalactopyranoside (IPTG). lac repressor encoded by lacI
   1477..1507    -  promoter       lac promoter: promoter for the E. coli lac operon
   1522..1543    -  protein_bind   CAP binding site: CAP binding activates transcription in the presence of cAMP. E. coli catabolite activator protein
   1556..1624    -  CDS            lacI (fragment): lac repressor; lacI; The lac repressor binds to the lac operator to inhibit transcription in E. coli. This inhibition can be relieved by adding lactose or isopropyl-β-D-thiogalactopyranoside (IPTG).
   1676..1747    +  terminator     rrnB T1 terminator: transcription terminator T1 from the E. coli rrnB gene
   1763..1790    +  terminator     T7Te terminator: phage T7 early transcription terminator
   1824..1879    -  rep_origin     RSF ori (fragment): Plasmids containing the RSF 1030 origin of replication can be propagated in E. coli cells that contain additional plasmids with compatible origins.
   1967..2512    -  rep_origin     p15A ori: Plasmids containing the medium-copy-number p15A origin of replication can be propagated in E. coli cells that contain a second plasmid with the ColE1 origin.
   2626..2720    -  terminator     lambda t0 terminator: transcription terminator from phage lambda
>Addgene plasmid #217584 | DVK_p15A_EF | addgene full sequence | sequence record 442587 | Addgene NGS Result
CGCGATTAGAAAAACTCATCGAGCATCAAATGAAACTGCAATTTATTCATATCAGGATTATCAATACCAT
ATTTTTGAAAAAGCCGTTTCTGTAATGAAGGAGAAAACTCACCGAGGCAGTTCCATAGGATGGCAAGATC
CTGGTATCGGTCTGCGATTCCGACTCGTCCAACATCAATACAACCTATTAATTTCCCCTCGTCAAAAATA
AGGTTATCAAGTGAGAAATCACCATGAGTGACGACTGAATCCGGTGAGAATGGCAAAAGCTTATGCATTT
CTTTCCAGACTTGTTCAACAGGCCAGCCATTACGCTCGTCATCAAAATCACTCGCATCAACCAAACCGTT
ATTCATTCGTGATTGCGCCTGAGCAAGACGAAATACGCGATCGCTGTTAAAAGGACAATTACAAACAGGA
ATCGAATGCAACCGGCGCAGGAACACTGCCAGCGCATCAACAATATTTTCACCTGAATCAGGATATTCTT
CTAATACCTGGAATGCTGTTTTCCCGGGGATCGCAGTGGTGAGTAACCATGCATCATCAGGAGTACGGAT
AAAATGCTTGATGGTCGGAAGAGGCATAAATTCCGTCAGCCAGTTTAGTCTGACCATCTCATCTGTAACA
TCATTGGCAACGCTACCTTTGCCATGTTTCAGAAACAACTCTGGCGCATCGGGCTTCCCATACAATCGAT
AGATTGTCGCACCTGATTGCCCGACATTATCGCGAGCCCATTTATACCCATATAAATCAGCATCCATGTT
GGAATTTAATCGCGGCCTGGAGCAAGACGTTTCCCGTTGAATATGGCTCATAACACCCCTTGTATTACTG
TTTATGTAAGCAGACAGTTTTATTGTTCATGATGATATATTTTTATCTTGTGCAATGTAACATCAGAGAT
TTTGAGACACAACGTGGCTTTGTTGAATAAATCGAACTTTTGCTGAGTTGAAGGATCAGCTCGAGTGCCA
CCTGACGTCTAAGAAACCATTATTATCATGACATTAACCTATAAAAATAGGCGTATCACGAGGCAGAATT
TCAGATAAAAAAAATCCTTAGCTTTCGCTAAGGATGATTTCTGGAATTCGCGGCCGCTTCTAGAGACTAG
TGGAAGACATGCTTAGAGACCTGCACCATATGCGGTGTGAAATACCGCACAGATGCGTAAGGAGAAAATA
CCGCATCAGGCGCCATTCGCCATTCAGGCTGCGCAACTGTTGGGAAGGGCGATCGGTGCGGGCCTCTTCG
CTATTACGCCAGCTGGCGAAAGGGGGATGTGCTGCAAGGCGATTAAGTTGGGTAACGCCAGGGTTTTCCC
AGTCACGACGTTGTAAAACGACGGCCAGTGAATTCGAGCTCGGTACCCGGGGATCCTCTAGAGTCGACCT
GCAGGCATGCAAGCTTGGCGTAATCATGGTCATAGCTGTTTCCTGTGTGAAATTGTTATCCGCTCACAAT
TCCACACAACATACGAGCCGGAAGCATAAAGTGTAAAGCCTGGGGTGCCTAATGAGTGAGCTAACTCACA
TTAATTGCGTTGCGCTCACTGCCCGCTTTCCAGTCGGGAAACCTGTCGTGCCAGCTGCATTAATGAATCG
GCCAACGCGCGGGGGTCTCTCGCTATGTCTTCTGGATCGGTTGTCGAGTAAGGATCTCCAGGCATCAAAT
AAAACGAAAGGCTCAGTCGAAAGACTGGGCCTTTCGTTTTATCTGTTGTTTGTCGGTGAACGCTCTCTAC
TAGAGTCACACTGGCTCACCTTCGGGTGGGCCTTTCTGCGTTTATAGGATCCTAACTCGAGCCTAGGGAT
ATATTCCGCTTCCTCGCTCACTGACTCGCTACGCTCGGTCGTTCGACTGCGGCGAGCGGAAATGGCTTAC
GAACGGGGCGGAGATTTCCTGGAAGATGCCAGGAAGATACTTAACAGGGAAGTGAGAGGGCCGCGGCAAA
GCCGTTTTTCCATAGGCTCCGCCCCCCTGACAAGCATCACGAAATCTGACGCTCAAATCAGTGGTGGCGA
AACCCGACAGGACTATAAAGATACCAGGCGTTTCCCCCTGGCGGCTCCCTCGTGCGCTCTCCTGTTCCTG
CCTTTCGGTTTACCGGTGTCATTCCGCTGTTATGGCCGCGTTTGTCTCATTCCACGCCTGACACTCAGTT
CCGGGTAGGCAGTTCGCTCCAAGCTGGACTGTATGCACGAACCCCCCGTTCAGTCCGACCGCTGCGCCTT
ATCCGGTAACTATCGTCTTGAGTCCAACCCGGAAAGACATGCAAAAGCACCACTGGCAGCAGCCACTGGT
AATTGATTTAGAGGAGTTAGTCTTGAAGTCATGCGCCGGTTAAGGCTAAACTGAAAGGACAAGTTTTGGT
GACTGCGCTCCTCCAAGCCAGTTACCTCGGTTCAAAGAGTTGGTAGCTCAGAGAACCTTCGAAAAACCGC
CCTGCAAGGCGGTTTTTTCGTTTTCAGAGCAAGAGATTACGCGCAGACCAAAACGATCTCAAGAAGATCA
TCTTATTAATCAGATAAAATATTTCTAGATTTCAGTGCAATTTATCTCTTCAAATGTAGCACCTGAAGTC
AGCCCCATACGATATAAGTTGTTACTAGTGCTTGGATTCTCACCAATAAAAAACGCCCGGCGGCAACCGA
GCGTTCTGAACAAATCCAGATGGAGTTCTGAGGTCATTACTGGATCTATCAACAGGAGTCCAAGCGAGCT
CTCGAACCCCAGAGTCC
